>Addgene plasmid #77185 | CAMK2D gRNA (BRDN0001146112) | addgene full sequence | sequence record 187276 | Addgene Assembled Sequence
CCCGGGTGCAAAGATGGATAAAGTTTTAAACAGAGAGGAATCTTTGCAGCTAATGGACCTTCTAGGTCTT
GAAAGGAGTGGGAATTGGCTCCGGTGCCCGTCAGTGGGCAGAGCGCACATCGCCCACAGTCCCCGAGAAG
TTGGGGGGAGGGGTCGGCAATTGATCCGGTGCCTAGAGAAGGTGGCGCGGGGTAAACTGGGAAAGTGATG
TCGTGTACTGGCTCCGCCTTTTTCCCGAGGGTGGGGGAGAACCGTATATAAGTGCAGTAGTCGCCGTGAA
CGTTCTTTTTCGCAACGGGTTTGCCGCCAGAACACAGGTAAGTGCCGTGTGTGGTTCCCGCGGGCCTGGC
CTCTTTACGGGTTATGGCCCTTGCGTGCCTTGAATTACTTCCACCTGGCTGCAGTACGTGATTCTTGATC
CCGAGCTTCGGGTTGGAAGTGGGTGGGAGAGTTCGAGGCCTTGCGCTTAAGGAGCCCCTTCGCCTCGTGC
TTGAGTTGAGGCCTGGCCTGGGCGCTGGGGCCGCCGCGTGCGAATCTGGTGGCACCTTCGCGCCTGTCTC
GCTGCTTTCGATAAGTCTCTAGCCATTTAAAATTTTTGATGACCTGCTGCGACGCTTTTTTTCTGGCAAG
ATAGTCTTGTAAATGCGGGCCAAGATCTGCACACTGGTATTTCGGTTTTTGGGGCCGCGGGCGGCGACGG
GGCCCGTGCGTCCCAGCGCACATGTTCGGCGAGGCGGGGCCTGCGAGCGCGGCCACCGAGAATCGGACGG
GGGTAGTCTCAAGCTGGCCGGCCTGCTCTGGTGCCTGGCCTCGCGCCGCCGTGTATCGCCCCGCCCTGGG
CGGCAAGGCTGGCCCGGTCGGCACCAGTTGCGTGAGCGGAAAGATGGCCGCTTCCCGGCCCTGCTGCAGG
GAGCTCAAAATGGAGGACGCGGCGCTCGGGAGAGCGGGCGGGTGAGTCACCCACACAAAGGAAAAGGGCC
TTTCCGTCCTCAGCCGTCGCTTCATGTGACTCCACGGAGTACCGGGCGCCGTCCAGGCACCTCGATTAGT
TCTCGAGCTTTTGGAGTACGTCGTCTTTAGGTTGGGGGGAGGGGTTTTATGCGATGGAGTTTCCCCACAC
TGAGTGGGTGGAGACTGAAGTTAGGCCAGCTTGGCACTTGATGTAATTCTCCTTGGAATTTGCCCTTTTT
GAGTTTGGATCTTGGTTCATTCTCAAGCCTCAGACAGTGGTTCAAAGTTTTTTTCTTCCATTTCAGGTGT
CGTGACGTACGGCCACCATGACCGAGTACAAGCCCACGGTGCGCCTCGCCACCCGCGACGACGTCCCCAG
GGCCGTACGCACCCTCGCCGCCGCGTTCGCCGACTACCCCGCCACGCGCCACACCGTCGATCCGGACCGC
CACATCGAGCGGGTCACCGAGCTGCAAGAACTCTTCCTCACGCGCGTCGGGCTCGACATCGGCAAGGTGT
GGGTCGCGGACGACGGCGCCGCCGTGGCGGTCTGGACCACGCCGGAGAGCGTCGAAGCGGGGGCGGTGTT
CGCCGAGATCGGCCCGCGCATGGCCGAGTTGAGCGGTTCCCGGCTGGCCGCGCAGCAACAGATGGAAGGC
CTCCTGGCGCCGCACCGGCCCAAGGAGCCCGCGTGGTTCCTGGCCACCGTCGGAGTCTCGCCCGACCACC
AGGGCAAGGGTCTGGGCAGCGCCGTCGTGCTCCCCGGAGTGGAGGCGGCCGAGCGCGCCGGGGTGCCCGC
CTTCCTGGAGACCTCCGCGCCCCGCAACCTCCCCTTCTACGAGCGGCTCGGCTTCACCGTCACCGCCGAC
GTCGAGGTGCCCGAAGGACCGCGCACCTGGTGCATGACCCGCAAGCCCGGTGCCTGAACGCGTTAAGTCG
ACAATCAACCTCTGGATTACAAAATTTGTGAAAGATTGACTGGTATTCTTAACTATGTTGCTCCTTTTAC
GCTATGTGGATACGCTGCTTTAATGCCTTTGTATCATGCTATTGCTTCCCGTATGGCTTTCATTTTCTCC
TCCTTGTATAAATCCTGGTTGCTGTCTCTTTATGAGGAGTTGTGGCCCGTTGTCAGGCAACGTGGCGTGG
TGTGCACTGTGTTTGCTGACGCAACCCCCACTGGTTGGGGCATTGCCACCACCTGTCAGCTCCTTTCCGG
GACTTTCGCTTTCCCCCTCCCTATTGCCACGGCGGAACTCATCGCCGCCTGCCTTGCCCGCTGCTGGACA
GGGGCTCGGCTGTTGGGCACTGACAATTCCGTGGTGTTGTCGGGGAAATCATCGTCCTTTCCTTGGCTGC
TCGCCTGTGTTGCCACCTGGATTCTGCGCGGGACGTCCTTCTGCTACGTCCCTTCGGCCCTCAATCCAGC
GGACCTTCCTTCCCGCGGCCTGCTGCCGGCTCTGCGGCCTCTTCCGCGTCTTCGCCTTCGCCCTCAGACG
AGTCGGATCTCCCTTTGGGCCGCCTCCCCGCGTCGACTTTAAGACCAATGACTTACAAGGCAGCTGTAGA
TCTTAGCCACTTTTTAAAAGAAAAGGGGGGACTGGAAGGGCTAATTCACTCCCAACGAAGACAAGATCTG
CTTTTTGCTTGTACTGGGTCTCTCTGGTTAGACCAGATCTGAGCCTGGGAGCTCTCTGGCTAACTAGGGA
ACCCACTGCTTAAGCCTCAATAAAGCTTGCCTTGAGTGCTTCAAGTAGTGTGTGCCCGTCTGTTGTGTGA
CTCTGGTAACTAGAGATCCCTCAGACCCTTTTAGTCAGTGTGGAAAATCTCTAGCAGTACGTATAGTAGT
TCATGTCATCTTATTATTCAGTATTTATAACTTGCAAAGAAATGAATATCAGAGAGTGAGAGGAACTTGT
TTATTGCAGCTTATAATGGTTACAAATAAAGCAATAGCATCACAAATTTCACAAATAAAGCATTTTTTTC
ACTGCATTCTAGTTGTGGTTTGTCCAAACTCATCAATGTATCTTATCATGTCTGGCTCTAGCTATCCCGC
CCCTAACTCCGCCCATCCCGCCCCTAACTCCGCCCAGTTCCGCCCATTCTCCGCCCCATGGCTGACTAAT
TTTTTTTATTTATGCAGAGGCCGAGGCCGCCTCGGCCTCTGAGCTATTCCAGAAGTAGTGAGGAGGCTTT
TTTGGAGGCCTAGGGACGTACCCAATTCGCCCTATAGTGAGTCGTATTACGCGCGCTCACTGGCCGTCGT
TTTACAACGTCGTGACTGGGAAAACCCTGGCGTTACCCAACTTAATCGCCTTGCAGCACATCCCCCTTTC
GCCAGCTGGCGTAATAGCGAAGAGGCCCGCACCGATCGCCCTTCCCAACAGTTGCGCAGCCTGAATGGCG
AATGGG
[124 nt withheld, positions 3367-3490]
C
[91 nt withheld, positions 3492-3582]
A
[49 nt withheld, positions 3584-3632]
CCTTTGACGTTGGAGTCCACGTTCTTT
[37 nt withheld, positions 3660-3696]
ACCCTATCTCGGTCTATTCTTTTGATTTATAAGGGATTTTGCCGATTTCGGCCTATTGGTTAAAAAATGA
GCTGATTTAACAAAAATTTAACGCGAATTTTAACAAAATATTAACGCTTACAATTTAGGTGGCACTTTTC
GGGGAAATGTGCGCGGAACCCCTATTTGTTTATTTTTCTAAATACATTCAAATATGTATCCGCTCATGAG
ACAATAACCCTGATAAATGCTTCAATAATATTGAAAAAGGAAGAGTATGAGTATTCAACATTTCCGTGTC
GCCCTTATTCCCTTTTTTGCGGCATTTTGCCTTCCTGTTTTTGCTCACCCAGAAACGCTGGTGAAAGTAA
AAGATGCTGAAGATCAGTTGGGTGCACGAGTGGGTTACATCGAACTGGATCTCAACAGCGGTAAGATCCT
TGAGAGTTTTCGCCCCGAAGAACGTTTTCCAATGATGAGCACTTTTAAAGTTCTGCTATGTGGCGCGGTA
TTATCCCGTATTGACGCCGGGCAAGAGCAACTCGGTCGCCGCATACACTATTCTCAGAATGACTTGGTTG
AGTACTCACCAGTCACAGAAAAGCATCTTACGGATGGCATGACAGTAAGAGAATTATGCAGTGCTGCCAT
AACCATGAGTGATAACACTGCGGCCAACTTACTTCTGACAACGATCGGAGGACCGAAGGAGCTAACCGCT
TTTTTGCACAACATGGGGGATCATGTAACTCGCCTTGATCGTTGGGAACCGGAGCTGAATGAAGCCATAC
CAAACGACGAGCGTGACACCACGATGCCTGTAGCAATGGCAACAACGTTGCGCAAACTATTAACTGGCGA
ACTACTTACTCTAGCTTCCCGGCAACAATTAATAGACTGGATGGAGGCGGATAAAGTTGCAGGACCACTT
CTGCGCTCGGCCCTTCCGGCTGGCTGGTTTATTGCTGATAAATCTGGAGCCGGTGAGCGTGGGTCTCGCG
GTATCATTGCAGCACTGGGGCCAGATGGTAAGCCCTCCCGTATCGTAGTTATCTACACGACGGGGAGTCA
GGCAACTATGGATGAACGAAATAGACAGATCGCTGAGATAGGTGCCTCACTGATTAAGCATTGGTAACTG
TCAGACCAAGTTTACTCATATATACTTTAGATTGATTTAAAACTTCATTTTTAATTTAAAAGGATCTAGG
TGAAGATCCTTTTTGATAATCTCATGACCAAAATCCCTTAACGTGAGTTTTCGTTCCACTGAGCGTCAGA
CCCCGTAGAAAAGATCAAAGGATCTTCTTGAGATCCTTTTTTTCTGCGCGTAATCTGCTGCTTGCAAACA
AAAAAACCACCGCTACCAGCGGTGGTTTGTTTGCCGGATCAAGAGCTACCAACTCTTTTTCCGAAGGTAA
CTGGCTTCAGCAGAGCGCAGATACCAAATACTGTTCTTCTAGTGTAGCCGTAGTTAGGCCACCACTTCAA
GAACTCTGTAGCACCGCCTACATACCTCGCTCTGCTAATCCTGTTACCAGTGGCTGCTGCCAGTGGCGAT
AAGTCGTGTCTTACCGGGTTGGACTCAAGACGATAGTTACCGGATAAGGCGCAGCGGTCGGGCTGAACGG
GGGGTTCGTGCACACAGCCCAGCTTGGAGCGAACGACCTACACCGAACTGAGATACCTACAGCGTGAGCT
ATGAGAAAGCGCCACGCTTCCCGAAGGGAGAAAGGCGGACAGGTATCCGGTAAGCGGCAGGGTCGGAACA
GGAGAGCGCACGAGGGAGCTTCCAGGGGGAAACGCCTGGTATCTTTATAGTCCTGTCGGGTTTCGCCACC
TCTGACTTGAGCGTCGATTTTTGTGATGCTCGTCAGGGGGGCGGAGCCTATGGAAAAACGCCAGCAACGC
GGCCTTTTTACGGTTCCTGGCCTTTTGCTGGCCTTTTGCTCACATGTTCTTTCCTGCGTTATCCCCTGAT
TCTGTGGATAACCGTATTACCGCCTTTGAGTGAGCTGATACCGCTCGCCGCAGCCGAACGACCGAGCGCA
GCGAGTCAGTGAGCGAGGAAGCGGAAGAGCGCCCAATACGCAAACCGCCTCTCCCCGCGCGTTGGCCGAT
TCATTAATGCAGCTGGCACGACAGGTTTCCCGACTGGAAAGCGGGCAGTGAGCGCAACGCAATTAATGTG
AGTTAGCTCACTCATTAGGCACCCCAGGCTTTACACTTTATGCTTCCGGCTCGTATGTTGTGTGGAATTG
TGAGCGGATAACAATTTCACACAGGAAACAGCTATGACCATGATTACGCCAAGCGCGCAATTAACCCTCA
CTAAAGGGAACAAAAGCTGGAGCTGCAAGCTTAATGTAGTCTTATGCAATACTCTTGTAGTCTTGCAACA
TGGTAACGATGAGTTAGCAACATGCCTTACAAGGAGAGAAAAAGCACCGTGCATGCCGATTGGTGGAAGT
AAGGTGGTACGATCGTGCCTTATTAGGAAGGCAACAGACGGGTCTGACATGGATTGGACGAACCACTGAA
TTGCCGCATTGCAGAGATATTGTATTTAAGTGCCTAGCTCGATACATAAACGGGTCTCTCTGGTTAGACC
AGATCTGAGCCTGGGAGCTCTCTGGCTAACTAGGGAACCCACTGCTTAAGCCTCAATAAAGCTTGCCTTG
AGTGCTTCAAGTAGTGTGTGCCCGTCTGTTGTGTGACTCTGGTAACTAGAGATCCCTCAGACCCTTTTAG
TCAGTGTGGAAAATCTCTAGCAGTGGCGCCCGAACAGGGACTTGAAAGCGAAAGGGAAACCAGAGGAGCT
CTCTCGACGCAGGACTCGGCTTGCTGAAGCGCGCACGGCAAGAGGCGAGGGGCGGCGACTGGTGAGTACG
CCAAAAATTTTGACTAGCGGAGGCTAGAAGGAGAGAGATGGGTGCGAGAGCGTCAGTATTAAGCGGGGGA
GAATTAGATCGCGATGGGAAAAAATTCGGTTAAGGCCAGGGGGAAAGAAAAAATATAAATTAAAACATAT
AGTATGGGCAAGCAGGGAGCTAGAACGATTCGCAGTTAATCCTGGCCTGTTAGAAACATCAGAAGGCTGT
AGACAAATACTGGGACAGCTACAACCATCCCTTCAGACAGGATCAGAAGAACTTAGATCATTATATAATA
CAGTAGCAACCCTCTATTGTGTGCATCAAAGGATAGAGATAAAAGACACCAAGGAAGCTTTAGACAAGAT
AGAGGAAGAGCAAAACAAAAGTAAGACCACCGCACAGCAAGCGGCCGCTGATCTTCAGACCTGGAGGAGG
AGATATGAGGGACAATTGGAGAAGTGAATTATATAAATATAAAGTAGTAAAAATTGAACCATTAGGAGTA
GCACCCACCAAGGCAAAGAGAAGAGTGGTGCAGAGAGAAAAAAGAGCAGTGGGAATAGGAGCTTTGTTCC
TTGGGTTCTTGGGAGCAGCAGGAAGCACTATGGGCGCAGCGTCAATGACGCTGACGGTACAGGCCAGACA
ATTATTGTCTGGTATAGTGCAGCAGCAGAACAATTTGCTGAGGGCTATTGAGGCGCAACAGCATCTGTTG
CAACTCACAGTCTGGGGCATCAAGCAGCTCCAGGCAAGAATCCTGGCTGTGGAAAGATACCTAAAGGATC
AACAGCTCCTGGGGATTTGGGGTTGCTCTGGAAAACTCATTTGCACCACTGCTGTGCCTTGGAATGCTAG
TTGGAGTAATAAATCTCTGGAACAGATTTGGAATCACACGACCTGGATGGAGTGGGACAGAGAAATTAAC
AATTACACAAGCTTAATACACTCCTTAATTGAAGAATCGCAAAACCAGCAAGAAAAGAATGAACAAGAAT
TATTGGAATTAGATAAATGGGCAAGTTTGTGGAATTGGTTTAACATAACAAATTGGCTGTGGTATATAAA
ATTATTCATAATGATAGTAGGAGGCTTGGTAGGTTTAAGAATAGTTTTTGCTGTACTTTCTATAGTGAAT
AGAGTTAGGCAGGGATATTCACCATTATCGTTTCAGACCCACCTCCCAACCCCGAGGGGACCCAGAGAGG
GCCTATTTCCCATGATTCCTTCATATTTGCATATACGATACAAGGCTGTTAGAGAGATAATTAGAATTAA
TTTGACTGTAAACACAAAGATATTAGTACAAAATACGTGACGTAGAAAGTAATAATTTCTTGGGTAGTTT
GCAGTTTTAAAATTATGTTTTAAAATGGACTATCATATGCTTACCGTAACTTGAAAGTATTTCGATTTCT
TGGCTTTATATATCTTGTGGAAAGGACGAAACACCGAAAAAGCTTTCTGCTAGGGGGTTTTAGAGCTAGA
AATAGCAAGTTAAAATAAGGCTAGTCCGTTATCAACTTGAAAAAGTGGCACCGAGTCGGTGCTTTTTTAA
GCTTGGCGTAACTAGATCTTGAGACAAATGGCAGTATTCATCCACAATTTTAAAAGAAAAGGGGGGATTG
GGGGGTACAGTGCAGGGGAAAGAATAGTAGACATAATAGCAACAGACATACAAACTAAAGAATTACAAAA
ACAAATTACAAAAATTCAAAATTTTCGGGTTTATTACAGGGACAGCAGAGATCCACTTTGGCGCCGGCTC
GAGGGGG
Features (pLannotate 1.2.2; 29 found; start..end, strand, type, name):
     14..80      +  CDS            small t antigen (fragment): SV40 (simian virus 40) small t antigen
    106..317     +  promoter       EF-1α core promoter: core promoter for human elongation factor EF-1α
    318..1256    +  intron         EF-1α intron A: intron upstream of the start codon of human EF-1α
   1278..1877    +  CDS            PuroR (fragment): puromycin N-acetyltransferase; pac from Streptomyces; confers resistance to puromycin
   1893..2481    +  misc_feature   WPRE: woodchuck hepatitis virus posttranscriptional regulatory element
   2532..2551    +  misc_feature   cPPT/CTS (fragment): central polypurine tract and central termination sequence of HIV-1
   2553..2786    +  LTR            3' LTR (ΔU3): self-inactivating 3' long terminal repeat (LTR) from HIV-1
   2864..2985    +  polyA_signal   SV40 poly(A) signal: SV40 polyadenylation signal
   3025..3160    +  rep_origin     SV40 ori: SV40 origin of replication
   3181..3199    -  promoter       T7 promoter: promoter for bacteriophage T7 RNA polymerase
   3207..3362    +  CDS            lacZα (fragment): LacZα fragment of β-galactosidase; lacZ fragment
   3367..3795    +  rep_origin     f1 ori (sequence partly withheld): f1 bacteriophage origin of replication; arrow indicates direction of (+) strand synthesis
   3848..3952    +  promoter       AmpR promoter: bla
   3953..4813    +  CDS            AmpR: β-lactamase; bla; confers resistance to ampicillin, carbenicillin, and related antibiotics
   4984..5572    +  rep_origin     ori: high-copy-number ColE1/pMB1/pBR322/pUC origin of replication
   5755..5847    +  CDS            lacI (fragment): lac repressor; lacI; The lac repressor binds to the lac operator to inhibit transcription in E. coli. This inhibition can be relieved by adding lactose or isopropyl-β-D-thiogalactopyranoside (IPTG).
   5860..5881    +  protein_bind   CAP binding site: CAP binding activates transcription in the presence of cAMP. E. coli catabolite activator protein
   5896..5926    +  promoter       lac promoter: promoter for the E. coli lac operon
   5934..5950    +  protein_bind   lac operator: The lac repressor binds to the lac operator to inhibit transcription in E. coli. This inhibition can be relieved by adding lactose or isopropyl-β-D-thiogalactopyranoside (IPTG). lac repressor encoded by lacI
   5995..6013    +  promoter       T3 promoter: promoter for bacteriophage T3 RNA polymerase
   6041..6267    +  promoter       RSV promoter: Rous sarcoma virus enhancer/promoter
   6268..6448    +  LTR            5' LTR (truncated): truncated 5' long terminal repeat (LTR) from HIV-1
   6495..6620    +  misc_feature   HIV-1 Ψ: packaging signal of human immunodeficiency virus type 1
   6604..6967    +  CDS            HIV-1 gag (fragment): gag protein from human immunodeficiency virus 1; gag
   7113..7346    +  misc_feature   RRE: The Rev response element (RRE) of HIV-1 allows for Rev-dependent mRNA export from the nucleus to the cytoplasm.
   7723..7749    +  CDS            Rev (fragment): human immunodeficiency virus 1 (HIV-1) Rev protein; rev; enhances nuclear export of unspliced and incompletely spliced viral mRNAs
   7753..7993    +  promoter       U6 promoter: RNA polymerase III promoter for human U6 snRNA
   8023..8098    +  misc_RNA       gRNA scaffold: guide RNA scaffold for the Streptococcus pyogenes CRISPR/Cas9 system
   8154..8271    +  misc_feature   cPPT/CTS: central polypurine tract and central termination sequence of HIV-1
