[The description below was written by a language model from this plasmid's Addgene catalogue record and pLannotate feature annotations shown in this document.]
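Description:
CAMK2D gRNA (BRDN0001146112) is a third-generation lentiviral guide RNA plasmid built on the lentiGuide-Puro backbone and designed to target human CAMK2D, the calcium/calmodulin-dependent protein kinase II delta gene. It is propagated in E. coli as a high-copy plasmid through a ColE1/pUC-type origin with ampicillin selection (AmpR under its own bla promoter). The backbone also carries an f1 origin, an SV40 origin and poly(A) signal, and leftover lac and T7/T3 promoter elements from the parental cloning vector.

The lentiviral transfer cassette begins with an RSV promoter fused to a truncated HIV-1 5' LTR, which makes genomic RNA production Tat-independent. This is followed by the Ψ packaging signal with a partial gag sequence, the RRE for Rev-dependent nuclear export, and a cPPT/CTS. It ends in a ΔU3 self-inactivating 3' LTR. Within this frame, a human U6 RNA polymerase III promoter drives the CAMK2D-specific spacer joined to the Streptococcus pyogenes Cas9 gRNA scaffold. A separate EF-1α promoter, with its intron A, expresses puromycin N-acetyltransferase for selecting transduced mammalian cells, and a WPRE downstream enhances transcript expression.

The guide was designed against several CAMK2D reference transcripts, so it should cover multiple isoforms. The plasmid does not encode Cas9, so it must be used with a separate Cas9 vector such as lentiCas9-Blast or in cells that already express Cas9. It belongs to a human kinome gRNA collection based on optimized sgRNA design rules and is suited to CRISPR knockout of CAMK2D in human cells.
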