Addgene plasmid #77185: CAMK2D gRNA (BRDN0001146112)
Purpose: 3rd generation lentiviral gRNA plasmid targeting human CAMK2D
Depositing lab: John Doench & David Root. Depositing organization: Broad Institute. Publication: Optimized sgRNA design to maximize activity and minimize off-target effects of CRISPR-Cas9. Doench JG, Fusi N, Sullender M, Hegde M, Vaimberg EW, Donovan KF, Smith I, Tothova Z, Wilen C, Orchard R, Virgin HW, Listgarten J, Root DE. Nat Biotechnol. 2016 Jan 18. doi: 10.1038/nbt.3437. PubMed 26780180.
Backbone
  Vector backbone: lentiGuide-Puro
  Backbone manufacturer: Zhang Lab (Addgene plasmid # 52963)
  Vector type: Mammalian Expression, Lentiviral, CRISPR
  Selectable markers: Puromycin
Growth in bacteria
  Bacterial resistance: Ampicillin, 100 μg/mL
  Growth temperature: 37°C
  Growth strain: DH5alpha
  Copy number: High Copy
Gene/Insert
  Gene/Insert name: CAMK2D (alt names: CAMK2D; NM_001221.3)
  gRNA/shRNA sequence: AAAAAGCTTTCTGCTAGGGG
  Species: H. sapiens (human)
  Entrez Gene: CAMK2D (a.k.a. CAMKD)
  Promoter: hU6
  Cloning method: Unknown
  Sequencing primers: 5′ U6-F; 3′ pS2-R
Terms and licenses: Academic/Nonprofit Terms; Industry Terms: Not Available to Industry
Depositor comments: The gRNA was designed to target the following Genbank reference sequence(s): NM_001221.3,NM_172114.1,NM_172115.2,NM_172127.2,NM_172128.2,NM_172129.1. Note that this plasmid does NOT contain Cas9. It should be used in conjunction with lentiCas9-Blast (Addgene #52962) or otherwise with cell lines already expressing Cas9. Browse the full kinome gRNA library at http://www.addgene.org/pooled-library/broadgpp-human-kinome/ or visit http://www.broadinstitute.org/rnai/public/ for detailed protocols and information.
How to cite: CAMK2D gRNA (BRDN0001146112) was a gift from John Doench & David Root (Addgene plasmid # 77185 ; http://n2t.net/addgene:77185 ; RRID:Addgene_77185)
