>Addgene plasmid #77185 | CAMK2D gRNA (BRDN0001146112) | depositor partial sequence | sequence record 144645 | Target Sequence
AAAAAGCTTTCTGCTAGGGG
