>Addgene plasmid #77185 | CAMK2D gRNA (BRDN0001146112) | addgene partial sequence | sequence record 187275 | hU6-F
TAGAAAGTAATAATTTCTTGGGTAGTTTGCAGTTTTAAAATTATGTTTTAAAATGGACTATCATATGCTT
ACCGTAACTTGAAAGTATTTCGATTTCTTGGCTTTATATATCTTGTGGAAAGGACGAAACACCGAAAAAG
CTTTCTGCTAGGGGGTTTTAGAGCTAGAAATAGCAAGTTAAAATAAGGCTAGTCCGTTATCAACTTGAAA
AAGTGGCACCGAGTCGGTGCTTTTTTAAGCTTGGCGTAACTAGATCTTGAGACAAATGGCAGTATTCATC
CACAATTTTAAAAGAAAAGGGGGGATTGGGGGGTACAGTGCAGGGGAAAGAATAGTAGACATAATAGCAA
CAGACATACAAACTAAAGAATTACAAAAACAAATTACAAAAATTCAAAATTTTCGGGTTTATTACAGGGA
CAGCAGAGATCCACTTTGGCGCCGGCTCGAGGGGGCCCGGGTGCAAAGATGGATAAAGTTTTAAACAGAG
AGGAATCTTTGCAGCTAATGGACCTTCTAGGTCTTGAAAGGAGTGGGAATTGGCTCCGGTGCCCGTCAGT
GGGCAGAGCG
